Addgene plasmid #237254: p0AmpAB-PXdETFQO
Purpose: Carries the X. dendrorhous ETFQO promoter
Depositing lab: Eric Young. Depositing organization: Worcester Polytechnic Institute. Publication: Omics-driven onboarding of the carotenoid producing red yeast Xanthophyllomyces dendrorhous CBS 6938. Tobin EE, Collins JH, Marsan CB, Nadeau GT, Mori K, Lipzen A, Mondo S, Grigoriev IV, Young EM. Appl Microbiol Biotechnol. 2024 Dec 28;108(1):547. doi: 10.1007/s00253-024-13379-w. PubMed 39731599.
Backbone
  Vector backbone: p0AmpAB
  Vector type: Synthetic Biology
Growth in bacteria
  Bacterial resistance: Ampicillin, 100 μg/mL
  Growth temperature: 37°C
  Growth strain: DH5alpha
  Copy number: High Copy
Gene/Insert
  Gene/Insert name: PXdETFQO
  Species: Xanthophyllomyces dendrorhous
  Cloning method: Golden Gate
Terms and licenses: Academic/Nonprofit Terms; Industry Terms: Not Available to Industry
How to cite: p0AmpAB-PXdETFQO was a gift from Eric Young (Addgene plasmid # 237254 ; http://n2t.net/addgene:237254 ; RRID:Addgene_237254)
