[The description below was written by a language model from this plasmid's Addgene catalogue record and pLannotate feature annotations shown in this document.]
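Description:
p0AmpAB-PXdETFQO is a small (about 2.5 kb) synthetic-biology part plasmid that stores a single regulatory element, the ETFQO promoter from the carotenoid-producing red yeast Xanthophyllomyces dendrorhous, in the p0AmpAB backbone. It is a bacterial storage and cloning vector rather than an expression construct. It replicates in E. coli from a high-copy ColE1/pUC-type origin and is selected with ampicillin through the bla β-lactamase gene driven by its native AmpR promoter. The automated annotation also detects short fragments of rop and of the pBR322 bom region. These are only remnants of the backbone's pBR322/pUC ancestry, and a rop fragment this small would not be expected to lower copy number, which fits the high-copy designation in the record.

The promoter insert was introduced by Golden Gate cloning. The backbone name and assembly method suggest an entry-level part in a hierarchical modular cloning scheme, from which the promoter could be released and combined with coding sequences and terminators to build transcription units, but the record does not describe the Type IIS enzyme, overhangs or assembly hierarchy. The feature table annotates only backbone elements. The promoter is not called, presumably because it is absent from the annotation database, and probably lies in the unannotated stretch between the bom fragment and the origin or nearby. The record gives no length, strength or regulatory behaviour for the promoter. The plasmid contains no yeast origin, yeast selection marker, reporter or coding payload, so its stated use is simply as a source of this native promoter for engineering gene expression in X. dendrorhous.
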