Features (pLannotate 1.2.2; 5 found; start..end, strand, type, name):
    707..811     -  promoter       AmpR promoter: bla
    906..941     +  CDS            rop (fragment): Rop protein, which maintains plasmids at low copy number; rop
   1043..1079    +  misc_feature   bom (fragment): basis of mobility region from pBR322
   1627..2215    -  rep_origin     ori: high-copy-number ColE1/pMB1/pBR322/pUC origin of replication
   2386..706     -  CDS            AmpR (across the origin): β-lactamase; bla; confers resistance to ampicillin, carbenicillin, and related antibiotics
>Addgene plasmid #237254 | p0AmpAB-PXdETFQO | addgene full sequence | sequence record 472742 | Addgene NGS Result
CGGCTCCAGATTTATCAGCAATAAACCAGCCAGCCGGAAGGGCCGAGCGCAGAAGTGGTCCTGCAACTTT
ATCCGCCTCCATCCAGTCTATTAATTGTTGCCGGGAAGCTAGAGTAAGTAGTTCGCCAGTTAATAGTTTG
CGCAACGTTGTTGCCATTGCTACAGGCATCGTGGTGTCACGCTCGTCGTTTGGTATGGCTTCATTCAGCT
CCGGTTCCCAACGATCAAGGCGAGTTACATGATCCCCCATGTTGTGCAAAAAAGCGGTTAGCTCCTTCGG
TCCTCCGATCGTTGTCAGAAGTAAGTTGGCCGCAGTGTTATCACTCATGGTTATGGCAGCACTGCATAAT
TCTCTTACTGTCATGCCATCCGTAAGATGCTTTTCTGTGACTGGTGAGTACTCAACCAAGTCATTCTGAG
AATAGTGTATGCGGCGACCGAGTTGCTCTTGCCCGGCGTCAATACGGGATAATACCGCGCCACATAGCAG
AACTTTAAAAGTGCTCATCATTGGAAAACGTTCTTCGGGGCGAAAACTCTCAAGGATCTTACCGCTGTTG
AGATCCAGTTCGATGTAACCCACTCGTGCACCCAACTGATCTTCAGCATCTTTTACTTTCACCAGCGTTT
CTGGGTGAGCAAAAACAGGAAGGCAAAATGCCGCAAAAAAGGGAATAAGGGCGACACGGAAATGTTGAAT
ACTCATACTCTTCCTTTTTCAATATTATTGAAGCATTTATCAGGGTTATTGTCTCATGAGCGGATACATA
TTTGAATGTATTTAGAAAAATAAACAAATAGGGGTTCCGCGCACATTTCCCCGAAAAGTGCCACCTGACG
TCTAAGAAACCATTATTATCATGACATTAACCTATAAAAATAGGCGTATCACGAGGCCCTTTCGTCTCGC
GCGTTTCGGTGATGACGGTGAAAACCTCTGACACATGCAGCTCCCGGAGACGGTCACAGCTTGTCTGTAA
GCGGATGCCGGGAGCAGACAAGCCCGTCAGGGCGCGTCAGCGGGTGTTGGCGGGTGTCGGGGCTGGCTTA
ACTATGCGGCATCAGAGCAGATTGTACTGGGTCTCAGTGCTAGACATATACATTTTTTCTCTTTTCTTTT
CACCTCATCTTGCTCTAAACAAATCCTTCTTCTATAGACTAGCTATGTAGATGTCGAGCTGTATTTGTCC
ATTCAATCCTTTCTATAAATGATCATATCCGAGTCATCTTTTTTTGGTGCTGTGGCTAACATGAGGTCGA
CGGTCGATTGACCAATCAGAACACCGGTTTTGATCCAACCGCCGGGGCGCCTCCATCAAGTTTTGGTCAT
TTTCAGTGTTTCGTTTTTCTTTATCTTCCTCTATTTCTTTCTCACCCGCTTGCCCGATCATTCTATCCAC
CTTCACACAAACTCTGAAAAGAACAAACACGGATCGGTGCATACACGGATTAAGTGTTATCTGATCCTGG
TGAGCATCATTCATCAATGAGAGACCGAGCGGTATCAGCTCACTCAAAGGCGGTAATACGGTTATCCACA
GAATCAGGGGATAACGCAGGAAAGAACATGTGAGCAAAAGGCCAGCAAAAGGCCAGGAACCGTAAAAAGG
CCGCGTTGCTGGCGTTTTTCCATAGGCTCCGCCCCCCTGACGAGCATCACAAAAATCGACGCTCAAGTCA
GAGGTGGCGAAACCCGACAGGACTATAAAGATACCAGGCGTTTCCCCCTGGAAGCTCCCTCGTGCGCTCT
CCTGTTCCGACCCTGCCGCTTACCGGATACCTGTCCGCCTTTCTCCCTTCGGGAAGCGTGGCGCTTTCTC
ATAGCTCACGCTGTAGGTATCTCAGTTCGGTGTAGGTCGTTCGCTCCAAGCTGGGCTGTGTGCACGAACC
CCCCGTTCAGCCCGACCGCTGCGCCTTATCCGGTAACTATCGTCTTGAGCCCAACCCGGTAAGACACGAC
TTATCGCCACTGGCAGCAGCCACTGGTAACAGGATTAGCAGAGCGAGGTATGTAGGCGGTGCTACAGAGT
TCTTGAAGTGGTGGCCTAACTACGGCTACACTAGAAGAACAGTATTTGGTATCTGCGCTCTGCTGAAGCC
AGTTACCTTCGGAAAAAGAGTTGGTAGCTCTTGATCCGGCAAACAAACCACCGCTGGTAGCGGTGGTTTT
TTTGTTTGCAAGCAGCAGATTACGCGCAGAAAAAAAGGATCTCAAGAAGATCCTTTGATCTTTTCTACGG
GGTCTGACGCTCAGTGGAACGAAAACTCACGTTAAGGGATTTTGGTCATGAGATTATCAAAAAGGATCTT
CACCTAGATCCTTTTAAATTAAAAATGAAGTTTTAAATCAATCTAAAGTATATATGAGTAAACTTGGTCT
GACAGTTACCAATGCTTAATCAGTGAGGCACCTATCTCAGCGATCTGTCTATTTCGTTCATCCATAGTTG
CCTGGCTCCCCGTCGTGTAGATAACTACGATACGGGAGGGCTTACCATCTGGCCCCAGTGCTGCAATGAT
ACCGCGAGAGCCACGCTCAC
